>Addgene plasmid #11419 | pET21a.TM0857 | addgene partial sequence | sequence record 67421 | T7 5'-TAATACGACTCACTATAGGG-3'
ACTTTAAGAAGGAGATATACATATGGTTGTCAGCATCGGAGTTTTCGATGGAGTTCACATCGGGCATCAG
AAGGTCTTGAGGACCATGAAGGAAATAGCATTTTTCAGGAAGGACGATAGCCTTATCTACACCATATCTT
ATCCCCCCGAATATTTCTTACCGGATTTTCCCGGTCTTCTCATGACGGTAGAAAGCAGGGTGGAGATGCT
TTCTCGTTACGCCAGAACCGTTGTTCTGGATTTTTTCAGAATAAAAGATCTCACCCCAGAAGGGTTCGTC
GAGAGGTATCTATCTGGAGTATCGGCTGTTGTTGTTGGAAGGGATTTCAGATTTGGCAAGAACGCGAGCG
GAAACGCGTCTTTTCTCAGAAAGAAAGGTGTGGAAGTCTATGAAATTGAAGATGTCGTTGTTCAGGGAAA
AAGAGTGAGCAGTTCTCTGATCAGAAACCTCGTTCAGGAGGGAAGAGTGGAGGAAATTCCTGCATATCTC
GGCAGATATTTCGAAATCGAAGGAATCGTCCACAAAGATAGGGAATTTGGAAGAAAACTGGGATTTCCAA
CTGCCAACATCGATAGAGGAAATGAAAAACTCGTAGATCTGAAAAGAGGAGTTTATCTGGTGAGAGTTCA
TCTGCCGGATGGAAAGAAAAAATTCGGTGTTATGAACGTGGGTTTCAGGCCCACCGTGGGTGATGCGAGA
AACGTGAAGTACGAGGTGTACATCCTGGATTTCGAAGGGGATCTTTACGGGCAGAGACTGAAACTGGAAG
TATTGAAATTCATGAGGGATGAGAAGAAATTTGATTCAATCGAGGAGCTGAAGGCTGCTATTGACCAGGA
TGTAAAGAGCGCCAGAAACATGATA
