[The description below was written by a language model from this plasmid's Addgene catalogue record.]
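Description:
pET21a.TM0857 is a bacterial expression plasmid built on the Novagen pET21a backbone (5443 bp without insert) and carrying an 879 bp insert from Thermotoga maritima. The insert is the TM0857 open reading frame, recorded as a flavin-binding protein and alternatively annotated as a riboflavin kinase/FMN adenylyltransferase. It was cloned by restriction digestion between NdeI at the 5′ end and BamHI at the 3′ end, and both sites remain intact. The plasmid is selected with ampicillin and is listed as high copy. No feature table is supplied, so the regulatory elements are not itemised in the record. However, pET21a is a standard T7 system vector in which a T7 promoter under lac operator control drives the insert, with a T7 terminator downstream, and the listed sequencing primers are consistent with that arrangement. Cloning at NdeI normally places the gene's own start codon at the vector's translation initiation site. The record does not say whether the optional C-terminal His tag of pET21a is read through or whether the insert ends at its native stop codon.

The plasmid is distributed in a cloning strain that lacks T7 RNA polymerase, so it must be moved into a DE3 lysogen for protein production. The depositor recommends a BL21(DE3) Star host carrying the helper plasmid pSJS1244. That helper confers spectinomycin resistance and supports expression of genes containing codons that are rare in E. coli. The associated publication reports the crystal structure of this T. maritima flavin-binding protein, so the construct serves for recombinant overproduction of TM0857 for structural and biochemical study.
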