Addgene plasmid #11419: pET21a.TM0857
Depositing lab: Sung-Hou Kim. Depositing organization: Lawrence Berkeley National Laboratory. Publication: Crystal structure of a flavin-binding protein from Thermotoga maritima. Wang W, Kim R, Jancarik J, Yokota H, Kim SH. Proteins. 2003 Sep 1. 52(4):633-5. 10.1002/prot.10353 PubMed 12910462.
Backbone
  Vector backbone: pET21a
  Backbone manufacturer: Novagen
  Backbone size w/o insert (bp): 5443
  Vector type: Bacterial Expression
Growth in bacteria
  Bacterial resistance: Ampicillin, 100 μg/mL
  Growth temperature: 37°C
  Growth strain: DH5alpha
  Copy number: High Copy
Gene/Insert
  Gene/Insert name: flavin binding protein (alt name: TM0857 riboflavin kinase/FMN adenylyltransferase)
  Species: T. maritima
  Insert size (bp): 879
  GenBank ID: AAD35939 NP_228666 TM0857
  Entrez Gene: TM0857 (a.k.a. TM0857)
  Cloning method: Restriction Enzyme; 5′ cloning site NdeI (not destroyed); 3′ cloning site BamHI (not destroyed)
  Sequencing primers: 5′ TAATACGACTCACTATAGGG; 3′ GCTAGTTATTGCTCAGCGG
Terms and licenses: Academic/Nonprofit Terms; Industry Terms: Not Available to Industry
Depositor comments: Please note that the plasmid pET21a.TM0857 contains an Ampicillin resistance marker, and the BL21 bacterial strain contains a plasmid, pSJS1244, that confers spectinomycin resistance and allows for expression of genes with rare codons. Addgene provides this plasmid in the DH5alpha bacterial strain. For expression, please use BL21(DE3).Star/pSJS1244
How to cite: pET21a.TM0857 was a gift from Sung-Hou Kim (Addgene plasmid # 11419 ; http://n2t.net/addgene:11419 ; RRID:Addgene_11419)
